Addgene plasmid #87499: NG-10
Purpose: For library amplification of fragment NG-10
Depositing lab: Steve Pollard. Depositing organization: University of Edinburgh. Publication: STAR: a simple TAL effector assembly reaction using isothermal assembly. Gogolok S, Garcia-Diaz C, Pollard SM. Sci Rep. 2016 Sep 12;6:33209. doi: 10.1038/srep33209. PubMed 27615025.
Backbone
  Vector backbone: pMA-T
  Backbone manufacturer: Life Technologies
  Vector type: TALEN, Synthetic Biology ; TALE DBD library preparation
Growth in bacteria
  Bacterial resistance: Ampicillin, 100 μg/mL
  Growth temperature: 37°C
  Growth strain: DH5alpha
  Copy number: High Copy
Gene/Insert
  Gene/Insert name: NG-10
  Species: Synthetic
  Cloning method: Unknown
Terms and licenses: Academic/Nonprofit Terms; Industry Terms: Not Available to Industry
How to cite: NG-10 was a gift from Steve Pollard (Addgene plasmid # 87499 ; http://n2t.net/addgene:87499 ; RRID:Addgene_87499)
