[The description below was written by a language model from this plasmid's Addgene catalogue record and pLannotate feature annotations shown in this document.]
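Description:
NG-10 is a small (about 2.5 kb) bacterial cloning plasmid built on the pMA-T backbone, a commercial gene-synthesis carrier vector. It serves as a storage and template plasmid for one synthetic fragment of a TAL effector (TALE) DNA-binding-domain library. It is maintained in E. coli at high copy number through a ColE1/pUC-type origin of replication and is selected with ampicillin, with the β-lactamase gene expressed from its native bla promoter. These two elements account for most of the annotated sequence.

The insert, also called NG-10, is recorded as synthetic, and the stated purpose is library amplification of this fragment. In other words, the plasmid acts as a template from which the module is amplified for use in an isothermal-assembly method of building TALE arrays. By the usual TALE naming convention, "NG" would refer to the repeat-variable diresidue that recognises thymine and "10" to a position in the array, but the record does not spell this out. The insert itself is not annotated in the feature table; it presumably lies in the unannotated stretch downstream of the T7 promoter. The cloning method is listed as unknown.

The other annotated features are a T7 promoter and short partial matches to an M13 origin, lacZα, lacI and an RSF origin. The partial matches are fragments, most likely backbone remnants or incidental similarity rather than functional parts. No eukaryotic promoter, nuclease domain, tag or reporter is recorded, so the plasmid is a source of a TALE building block rather than an expression construct.
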