Features (pLannotate 1.2.2; 8 found; start..end, strand, type, name):
      3..134     -  rep_origin     M13 ori (fragment): M13 bacteriophage origin of replication; arrow indicates direction of (+) strand synthesis
    155..311     -  CDS            lacZα (fragment): LacZα fragment of β-galactosidase; lacZ fragment
    320..338     +  promoter       T7 promoter: promoter for bacteriophage T7 RNA polymerase
    570..617     -  CDS            lacI (fragment): lac repressor; lacI; The lac repressor binds to the lac operator to inhibit transcription in E. coli. This inhibition can be relieved by adding lactose or isopropyl-β-D-thiogalactopyranoside (IPTG).
    654..694     -  rep_origin     RSF ori (fragment): Plasmids containing the RSF 1030 origin of replication can be propagated in E. coli cells that contain additional plasmids with compatible origins.
    772..1360    -  rep_origin     ori: high-copy-number ColE1/pMB1/pBR322/pUC origin of replication
   1531..2391    -  CDS            AmpR: β-lactamase; bla; confers resistance to ampicillin, carbenicillin, and related antibiotics
   2392..2496    -  promoter       AmpR promoter: bla
>Addgene plasmid #87499 | NG-10 | addgene full sequence | sequence record 174662 | Addgene NGS Result
CTAAATTGTAAGCGTTAATATTTTGTTAAAATTCGCGTTAAATTTTTGTTAAATCAGCTCATTTTTTAAC
CAATAGGCCGAAATCGGCAAAATCCCTTATAAATCAAAAGAATAGACCGAGATAGGGTTGAGTGGCCGCT
ACAGGGCGCTCCCATTCGCCATTCAGGCTGCGCAACTGTTGGGAAGGGCGTTTCGGTGCGGGCCTCTTCG
CTATTACGCCAGCTGGCGAAAGGGGGATGTGCTGCAAGGCGATTAAGTTGGGTAACGCCAGGGTTTTCCC
AGTCACGACGTTGTAAAACGACGGCCAGTGAGCGCGACGTAATACGACTCACTATAGGGCGAATTGGCGG
AAGGCCGTCAAGGCCACGTGTCTTGTCCAGAGCTCGTATCCTGCAGTTAACCCCCGAACAGGTAGTGGCA
ATCGCGTCGAATGGAGGGGGAAAGCAAGCCCTGGAAACCGTGCAAAGGTTGTTGCCGGTCCTCTGTCAGG
CTCACGGATTAACGCCCGACCAGGTTGTTCTGCAGGATACGGTACCTGGAGCACAAGACTGGCCTCATGG
GCCTTCCGCTCACTGCCCGCTTTCCAGTCGGGAAACCTGTCGTGCCAGCTGCATTAACATGGTCATAGCT
GTTTCCTTGCGTATTGGGCGCTCTCCGCTTCCTCGCTCACTGACTCGCTGCGCTCGGTCGTTCGGGTAAA
GCCTGGGGTGCCTAATGAGCAAAAGGCCAGCAAAAGGCCAGGAACCGTAAAAAGGCCGCGTTGCTGGCGT
TTTTCCATAGGCTCCGCCCCCCTGACGAGCATCACAAAAATCGACGCTCAAGTCAGAGGTGGCGAAACCC
GACAGGACTATAAAGATACCAGGCGTTTCCCCCTGGAAGCTCCCTCGTGCGCTCTCCTGTTCCGACCCTG
CCGCTTACCGGATACCTGTCCGCCTTTCTCCCTTCGGGAAGCGTGGCGCTTTCTCATAGCTCACGCTGTA
GGTATCTCAGTTCGGTGTAGGTCGTTCGCTCCAAGCTGGGCTGTGTGCACGAACCCCCCGTTCAGCCCGA
CCGCTGCGCCTTATCCGGTAACTATCGTCTTGAGTCCAACCCGGTAAGACACGACTTATCGCCACTGGCA
GCAGCCACTGGTAACAGGATTAGCAGAGCGAGGTATGTAGGCGGTGCTACAGAGTTCTTGAAGTGGTGGC
CTAACTACGGCTACACTAGAAGAACAGTATTTGGTATCTGCGCTCTGCTGAAGCCAGTTACCTTCGGAAA
AAGAGTTGGTAGCTCTTGATCCGGCAAACAAACCACCGCTGGTAGCGGTGGTTTTTTTGTTTGCAAGCAG
CAGATTACGCGCAGAAAAAAAGGATCTCAAGAAGATCCTTTGATCTTTTCTACGGGGTCTGACGCTCAGT
GGAACGAAAACTCACGTTAAGGGATTTTGGTCATGAGATTATCAAAAAGGATCTTCACCTAGATCCTTTT
AAATTAAAAATGAAGTTTTAAATCAATCTAAAGTATATATGAGTAAACTTGGTCTGACAGTTACCAATGC
TTAATCAGTGAGGCACCTATCTCAGCGATCTGTCTATTTCGTTCATCCATAGTTGCCTGACTCCCCGTCG
TGTAGATAACTACGATACGGGAGGGCTTACCATCTGGCCCCAGTGCTGCAATGATACCGCGAGAACCACG
CTCACCGGCTCCAGATTTATCAGCAATAAACCAGCCAGCCGGAAGGGCCGAGCGCAGAAGTGGTCCTGCA
ACTTTATCCGCCTCCATCCAGTCTATTAATTGTTGCCGGGAAGCTAGAGTAAGTAGTTCGCCAGTTAATA
GTTTGCGCAACGTTGTTGCCATTGCTACAGGCATCGTGGTGTCACGCTCGTCGTTTGGTATGGCTTCATT
CAGCTCCGGTTCCCAACGATCAAGGCGAGTTACATGATCCCCCATGTTGTGCAAAAAAGCGGTTAGCTCC
TTCGGTCCTCCGATCGTTGTCAGAAGTAAGTTGGCCGCAGTGTTATCACTCATGGTTATGGCAGCACTGC
ATAATTCTCTTACTGTCATGCCATCCGTAAGATGCTTTTCTGTGACTGGTGAGTACTCAACCAAGTCATT
CTGAGAATAGTGTATGCGGCGACCGAGTTGCTCTTGCCCGGCGTCAATACGGGATAATACCGCGCCACAT
AGCAGAACTTTAAAAGTGCTCATCATTGGAAAACGTTCTTCGGGGCGAAAACTCTCAAGGATCTTACCGC
TGTTGAGATCCAGTTCGATGTAACCCACTCGTGCACCCAACTGATCTTCAGCATCTTTTACTTTCACCAG
CGTTTCTGGGTGAGCAAAAACAGGAAGGCAAAATGCCGCAAAAAAGGGAATAAGGGCGACACGGAAATGT
TGAATACTCATACTCTTCCTTTTTCAATATTATTGAAGCATTTATCAGGGTTATTGTCTCATGAGCGGAT
ACATATTTGAATGTATTTAGAAAAATAAACAAATAGGGGTTCCGCGCACATTTCCCCGAAAAGTGCCAC
