>Addgene plasmid #87499 | NG-10 | depositor partial sequence | sequence record 170648 | NG-10 RVD flanked by BciVI sites
GTATCCTGCAGTTAACCCCCGAACAGGTAGTGGCAATCGCGTCGAATGGAGGGGGAAAGCAAGCCCTGGA
AACCGTGCAAAGGTTGTTGCCGGTCCTCTGTCAGGCTCACGGATTAACGCCCGACCAGGTTGTTCTGCAG
GATAC
